Addgene plasmid #110641: pMXs_FLAG-FSF1
Purpose: Retroviral expression of flag-tagged yeast FSF1 in mammalian cells
Depositing lab: David Sabatini. Depositing organization: Whitehead Institute for Biomedical Research. Publication: SFXN1 is a mitochondrial serine transporter required for one-carbon metabolism. Kory N, Wyant GA, Prakash G, Uit de Bos J, Bottanelli F, Pacold ME, Chan SH, Lewis CA, Wang T, Keys HR, Guo YE, Sabatini DM. Science. 2018 Nov 16;362(6416). pii: 362/6416/eaat9528. doi: 10.1126/science.aat9528. PubMed 30442778.
Backbone
  Vector backbone: pMXs-IRES-Blasticidin
  Backbone manufacturer: Cell Biolabs, Inc.
  Backbone size w/o insert (bp): 5600
  Vector type: Mammalian Expression, Retroviral
  Selectable markers: Blasticidin
Growth in bacteria
  Bacterial resistance: Ampicillin, 100 μg/mL
  Growth temperature: 30°C
  Growth strain: NEB Stable
  Copy number: High Copy
Gene/Insert
  Gene/Insert name: FSF1
  Species: S. cerevisiae (budding yeast)
  Insert size (bp): 1086
  Mutation: codon-optimized cDNA (no amino acid mutations)
  Entrez Gene: FSF1
  Tag / fusion protein: FLAG (N terminal on insert)
  Cloning method: Restriction Enzyme; 5′ cloning site BamHI - FLAG tag - EcoRI - gene (unknown if destroyed); 3′ cloning site NotI (unknown if destroyed)
  Sequencing primers: 5′ GTGGACCATCCTCTAG; 3′ GACGGCAATATGGTG
Terms and licenses: Academic/Nonprofit Terms; Industry Terms: Not Available to Industry
How to cite: pMXs_FLAG-FSF1 was a gift from David Sabatini (Addgene plasmid # 110641 ; http://n2t.net/addgene:110641 ; RRID:Addgene_110641)
