[The description below was written by a language model from this plasmid's Addgene catalogue record and pLannotate feature annotations shown in this document.]
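Description:
pMXs_FLAG-FSF1 is a Moloney murine leukemia virus-based retroviral expression vector built on the pMXs-IRES-Blasticidin backbone, designed to deliver an N-terminally FLAG-tagged copy of the budding yeast FSF1 gene into mammalian cells. In bacteria it is maintained through a high-copy ColE1/pUC-type origin and selected with ampicillin via the β-lactamase gene and its promoter. The full sequenced record is about 6.7 kb.

The viral portion is flanked by MMLV long terminal repeats. Downstream of the 5′ LTR lie the packaging signal, a truncated gag segment lacking its start codon, and a pol-derived region carrying the splice acceptor. Together these allow the transcript to be encapsidated when the viral proteins are supplied in trans by a packaging cell line. No separate internal promoter is annotated, so expression of the cargo presumably depends on the 5′ LTR. The insert is a codon-optimized FSF1 cDNA with no amino acid changes, cloned between a BamHI–FLAG–EcoRI arrangement and NotI. The annotation describes its product as a mitochondrial transporter that carries serine into mitochondria. An EMCV IRES follows the insert and drives translation of blasticidin S deaminase from the same transcript, linking blasticidin resistance to FSF1 expression in transduced cells. Short hits annotated as a fluorescent protein fragment next to the FLAG tag, a lacI fragment, and a ΔU3 LTR fragment adjoining the 3′ LTR are probably linker, backbone or LTR sequence matches from automated annotation rather than functional elements.

The construct is intended for generating stable, blasticidin-selected mammalian cell lines expressing the tagged yeast protein. It was deposited with a study of mitochondrial serine transport and one-carbon metabolism.
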