Features (pLannotate 1.2.2; 16 found; start..end, strand, type, name):
     46..639     +  LTR            LTR: long terminal repeat from Moloney murine leukemia virus
    702..901     +  misc_feature   MMLV Ψ: packaging signal of Moloney murine leukemia virus (MMLV)
    953..1041    +  misc_feature   MESV Ψ (fragment): packaging signal of murine embryonic stem cell virus
   1118..1534    +  CDS            gag (truncated): truncated Moloney murine leukemia virus (MMLV) gag gene lacking the start codon
   1544..1918    +  misc_feature   pol region: Moloney murine leukemia virus (MMLV) pol region containing the splice acceptor site
   2001..2021    +  CDS            FLAG (fragment): FLAG® epitope tag, followed by an enterokinase cleavage site
   2022..2049    +  CDS            TDsmURFP (fragment): monomeric tandem dimer of a small ultra-red fluorescent protein derived from a cyanobacterial phycobiliprotein (Rodriguez et al., 2016)
   2055..3035    +  CDS            FSF1: FSF1_YEAST - Experimental evidence at protein level: Swiss-Prot protein existence level 1. Mitochondrial amino-acid transporter that mediates transport of serine into mitochondria. From Saccharomyces cerevisiae (strain ATCC 204508 / S288c) (Baker's yeast).
   3180..3642    +  misc_feature   IRES: internal ribosome entry site (IRES) of the encephalomyocarditis virus (EMCV)
   3662..4051    +  CDS            BSD: blasticidin S deaminase; Aspergillus terreus BSD; confers resistance to blasticidin
   4100..4221    +  LTR            3' LTR (ΔU3) (fragment): self-inactivating 3' long terminal repeat (LTR) from Moloney murine leukemia virus
   4222..4691    +  LTR            LTR: long terminal repeat from Moloney murine leukemia virus
   4757..4809    -  CDS            lacI (fragment): lac repressor; lacI; The lac repressor binds to the lac operator to inhibit transcription in E. coli. This inhibition can be relieved by adding lactose or isopropyl-β-D-thiogalactopyranoside (IPTG).
   4992..5580    -  rep_origin     ori: high-copy-number ColE1/pMB1/pBR322/pUC origin of replication
   5744..6604    -  CDS            AmpR: β-lactamase; bla; confers resistance to ampicillin, carbenicillin, and related antibiotics
   6605..16      -  promoter       AmpR promoter (across the origin): bla
>Addgene plasmid #110641 | pMXs_FLAG-FSF1 | addgene full sequence | sequence record 314032 | Addgene NGS Result
AAATAGGGGTTCCGCGCACATTTCCCCGAAAAGTGCCACCTGCATAATGAAAGACCCCACCTGTAGGTTT
GGCAAGCTAGCTTAAGTAACGCCATTTTGCAAGGCATGGAAAAATACATAACTGAGAATAGAAAAGTTCA
GATCAAGGTCAGGAACAGATGGAACAGCTGAATATGGGCCAAACAGGATATCTGTGGTAAGCAGTTCCTG
CCCCGGCTCAGGGCCAAGAACAGATGGAACAGCTGAATATGGGCCAAACAGGATATCTGTGGTAAGCAGT
TCCTGCCCCGGCTCAGGGCCAAGAACAGATGGTCCCCAGATGCGGTCCAGCCCTCAGCAGTTTCTAGAGA
ACCATCAGATGTTTCCAGGGTGCCCCAAGGACCTGAAATGACCCTGTGCCTTATTTGAACTAACCAATCA
GTTCGCTTCTCGCTTCTGTTCGCGCGCTTCTGCTCCCCGAGCTCAATAAAAGAGCCCACAACCCCTCACT
CGGCGCGCCAGTCCTCCGATTGACTGAGTCGCCCGGGTACCCGTGTATCCAATAAACCCTCTTGCAGTTG
CATCCGACTTGTGGTCTCGCTGTTCCTTGGGAGGGTCTCCTCTGAGTGATTGACTACCCGTCAGCGGGGG
TCTTTCATTTGGGGGCTCGTCCGGGATCGGGAGACCCCTGCCCAGGGACCACCGACCCACCACCGGGAGG
TAAGCTGGCCAGCAACTTATCTGTGTCTGTCCGATTGTCTAGTGTCTATGACTGATTTTATGCGCCTGCG
TCGGTACTAGTTAGCTAACTAGCTCTGTATCTGGCGGACCCGTGGTGGAACTGACGAGTTCGGAACACCC
GGCCGCAACCCTGGGAGACGTCCCAGGGACTTCGGGGGCCGTTTTTGTGGCCCGACCTGAGTCCAAAAAT
CCCGATCGTTTTGGACTCTTTGGTGCACCCCCCTAATAGGAGGGATATGTGGTTCTGGTAGGAGACGAGA
ACCTAAAACAGTTCCCGCCTCCGTCTGAATTTTTGCTTTCGGTTTGGGACCGAAGCCGCGCCGCGCGTCT
TGTCTGCTGCAGCATCGTTCTGTGTTGTCTCTGTCTGACTGTGTTTCTGTATTTGTCTGAAAATTAGGGC
CAGACTGTTACCACTCCCTTAAGTTTGACCTTAGGTCACTGGAAAGATGTCGAGCGGATCGCTCACAACC
AGTCGGTAGATGTCAAGAAGAGACGTTGGGTTACCTTCTGCTCTGCAGAATGGCCAACCTTTAACGTCGG
ATGGCCGCGAGACGGCACCTTTAACCGAGACCTCATCACCCAGGTTAAGATCAAGGTCTTTTCACCTGGC
CCGCATGGACACCCAGACCAGGTCCCCTACATCGTGACCTGGGAAGCCTTGGCTTTTGACCCCCCTCCCT
GGGTCAAGCCCTTTGTACACCCTAAGCCTCCGCCTCCTCTTCCTCCATCCGCCCCGTCTCTCCCCCTTGA
ACCTCCTCGTTCGACCCCGCCTCGATCCTCCCTTTATCCAGCCCTCACTCCTTCTCTAGGCGCCCCCATA
TGGCCATATGAGATCTTATATGGGGCACCCCCGCCCCTTGTAAACTTCCCTGACCCTGACATGACAAGAG
TTACTAACAGCCCCTCTCTCCAAGCTCACTTACAGGCTCTCTACTTAGTCCAGCACGAAGTCTGGAGACC
TCTGGCGGCAGCCTACCAAGAACAACTGGACCGACCGGTGGTACCTCACCCTTACCGAGTCGGCGACACA
GTGTGGGTCCGCCGACACCAGACTAAGAACCTAGAACCTCGCTGGAAAGGACCTTACACAGTCCTGCTGA
CCACCCCCACCGCCCTCAAAGTAGACGGCATCGCAGCTTGGATACACGCCGCCCACGTGAAGGCTGCCGA
CCCCGGGGGTGGACCATCCTCTAGACTGCCGGATCTAGCTAGTTAATTAAGGATCCGCCACCATGGACTA
CAAGGACCACGACGGTGACTACAAGGACCACGACATCGACTACAAGGACGACGACGACAAGGGGCATGGC
ACCGGCAGCACCGGCAGCGAATTCATGGCGTCTAGCGTTCCAGGCCCGATTGACCTTCCAGAGAGCAGGT
ATGACCTTTCTACTTACTGGGGCCGGATACGACATTGTGCTGAGATTAGCGATCCCACAATGTTGCTCAC
CACAGAAAAAGATCTCGCTCACGCAAGGGAGATAATTTCTGCATATCGGCACGGGGAACTGAAAGAAACA
ACACCCGAGTTTTGGAGAGCGAAGAAGCAGCTTGACTCCACAGTGCATCCCGATACAGGGAAGACGGTAC
TGCTCCCCTTTAGAATGTCTAGCAATGTTCTGTCTAATCTTGTTGTGACAGTTGGTATGCTCACTCCAGG
GCTGGGCACGGCGGGAACCGTGTTTTGGCAGTGGGCAAATCAGTCACTCAATGTAGCCGTTAACAGTGCA
AACGCTAATAAAAGCCATCCTATGTCTACTTCTCAACTTCTCACTAATTACGCTGCTGCAGTCACTGCGT
CCTGCGGTGTCGCATTGGGGCTGAATAACTTGGTTCCTCGCCTGAAGAACATCTCTCCACATTCCAAACT
TATACTGGGCCGCCTCGTTCCCTTCGCTGCAGTCGTAAGCGCCGGTATAGTAAATGTATTCCTGATGAGG
GGCAACGAGATCCGGAAAGGTATAAGCGTCTTTGATTCTAACGGTGATGAAGTGGGAAAGAGTAAGAAGG
CGGCCTTCATGGCGGTCGGAGAGACTGCTCTTAGTCGGGTGATTAATGCTACACCAACAATGGTGATTCC
TCCACTGATACTGGTCCGCCTGCAGCGAGGTGTGCTTAAGGGAAAGTCTCTTGGTGTCCAGACTCTCGCC
AATCTGGGACTGATCTCCGTGACGATGTTTAGTGCCTTGCCATTCGCCCTTGGCATTTTCCCGCAACGCC
AAGCGATCCACTTGAATAAACTCGAACCCGAACTGCATGGCAAGAAGGACAAAGATGGAAAGCCTATCGA
GAAGGTTTATTTCAACCGAGGAATTTAAGCGGCCGCTACGTAAATTCCGCCCCCCCCCCCCCTCTCCCTC
CCCCCCCCCTAACGTTACTGGCCGAAGCCGCTTGGAATAAGGCCGGTGTGCGTTTGTCTATATGTTATTT
TCCACCATATTGCCGTCTTTTGGCAATGTGAGGGCCCGGAAACCTGGCCCTGTCTTCTTGACGAGCATTC
CTAGGGGTCTTTCCCCTCTCGCCAAAGGAATGCAAGGTCTGTTGAATGTCGTGAAGGAAGCAGTTCCTCT
GGAAGCTTCTTGAAGACAAACAACGTCTGTAGCGACCCTTTGCAGGCAGCGGAACCCCCCACCTGGCGAC
AGGTGCCTCTGCGGCCAAAAGCCACGTGTATAAGATACACCTGCAAAGGCGGCACAACCCCAGTGCCACG
TTGTGAGTTGGATAGTTGTGGAAAGAGTCAAATGGCTCTCCTCAAGCGTATTCAACAAGGGGCTGAAGGA
TGCCCAGAAGGTACCCCATTGTATGGGATCTGATCTGGGGCCTCGGTGCACATGCTTTACATGTGTTTAG
TCGAGGTTAAAAAAACGTCTAGGCCCCCCGAACCACGGGGACGTGGTTTTCCTTTGAAAAACACGATGAT
AATATGGCCACAACCATGGTTCCTTTGTCTCAAGAAGAATCCACCCTCATTGAAAGAGCAACGGCTACAA
TCAACAGCATCCCCATCTCTGAAGACTACAGCGTCGCCAGCGCAGCTCTCTCTAGCGACGGCCGCATCTT
CACTGGTGTCAATGTATATCATTTTACTGGGGGACCTTGTGCAGAACTCGTGGTGCTGGGCACTGCTGCT
GCTGCGGCAGCTGGCAACCTGACTTGTATCGTCGCGATCGGAAATGAGAACAGGGGCATCTTGAGCCCCT
GCGGACGGTGCCGACAGGTGCTTCTCGATCTGCATCCTGGGATCAAAGCCATAGTGAAGGACAGTGATGG
ACAGCCGACGGCAGTTGGGATTCGTGAATTGCTGCCCTCTGGTTATGTGTGGGAGGGCTAAGTCGACGAT
AAAATAAAAGATTTTATTTAGTCTCCAGAAAAAGGGGGGAATGAAAGACCCCACCTGTAGGTTTGGCAAG
CTAGCTTAAGTAACGCCATTTTGCAAGGCATGGAAAAATACATAACTGAGAATAGAGAAGTTCAGATCAA
GGTCAGGAACAGATGGAACAGCTGAATATGGGCCAAACAGGATATCTGTGGTAAGCAGTTCCTGCCCCGG
CTCAGGGCCAAGAACAGATGGAACAGCTGAATATGGGCCAAACAGGATATCTGTGGTAAGCAGTTCCTGC
CCCGGCTCAGGGCCAAGAACAGATGGTCCCCAGATGCGGTCCAGCCCTCAGCAGTTTCTAGAGAACCATC
AGATGTTTCCAGGGTGCCCCAAGGACCTGAAATGACCCTGTGCCTTATTTGAACTAACCAATCAGTTCGC
TTCTCGCTTCTGTTCGCGCGCTTCTGCTCCCCGAGCTCAATAAAAGAGCCCACAACCCCTCACTCGGGGC
GCCAGTCCTCCGATTGACTGAGTCGCCCGGGTACCCGTGTATCCAATAAACCCTCTTGCAGTTGCATCCG
ACTTGTGGTCTCGCTGTTCCTTGGGAGGGTCTCCTCTGAGTGATTGACTACCCGTCAGCGGGGGTCTTTC
ACATGCAGCATGTATCAAAATTAATTTGGTTTTTTTTCTTAAGTATTTACATTAAATGGCCATAGTTGCA
TTAATGAATCGGCCAACGCGCGGGGAGAGGCGGTTTGCGTATTGGGCGCTCTTCCGCTTCCTCGCTCACT
GACTCGCTGCGCTCGGTCGTTCGGCTGCGGCGAGCGGTATCAGCTCACTCAAAGGCGGTAATACGGTTAT
CCACAGAATCAGGGGATAACGCAGGAAAGAACATGTGAGCAAAAGGCCAGCAAAAGGCCAGGAACCGTAA
AAAGGCCGCGTTGCTGGCGTTTTTCCATAGGCTCCGCCCCCCTGACGAGCATCACAAAAATCGACGCTCA
AGTCAGAGGTGGCGAAACCCGACAGGACTATAAAGATACCAGGCGTTTCCCCCTGGAAGCTCCCTCGTGC
GCTCTCCTGTTCCGACCCTGCCGCTTACCGGATACCTGTCCGCCTTTCTCCCTTCGGGAAGCGTGGCGCT
TTCTCATAGCTCACGCTGTAGGTATCTCAGTTCGGTGTAGGTCGTTCGCTCCAAGCTGGGCTGTGTGCAC
GAACCCCCCGTTCAGCCCGACCGCTGCGCCTTATCCGGTAACTATCGTCTTGAGTCCAACCCGGTAAGAC
ACGACTTATCGCCACTGGCAGCAGCCACTGGTAACAGGATTAGCAGAGCGAGGTATGTAGGCGGTGCTAC
AGAGTTCTTGAAGTGGTGGCCTAACTACGGCTACACTAGAAGAACAGTATTTGGTATCTGCGCTCTGCTG
AAGCCAGTTACCTTCGGAAAAAGAGTTGGTAGCTCTTGATCCGGCAAACAAACCACCGCTGGTAGCGGTG
GTTTTTTTGTTTGCAAGCAGCAGATTACGCGCAGAAAAAAAGGATCTCAAGAAGATCCTTTGATCTTTTC
TACGGGGTCTGACGCTCAGTGGAACGAAAACTCACGTTAAGGGATTTTGGTCATGAGATTATCAAAAAGG
ATCTTCACCTAGATCCTTTTGCGGCCGGCCGCAAATCAATCTAAAGTATATATGAGTAAACTTGGTCTGA
CAGTTACCAATGCTTAATCAGTGAGGCACCTATCTCAGCGATCTGTCTATTTCGTTCATCCATAGTTGCC
TGACTCCCCGTCGTGTAGATAACTACGATACGGGAGGGCTTACCATCTGGCCCCAGTGCTGCAATGATAC
CGCGAGACCCACGCTCACCGGCTCCAGATTTATCAGCAATAAACCAGCCAGCCGGAAGGGCCGAGCGCAG
AAGTGGTCCTGCAACTTTATCCGCCTCCATCCAGTCTATTAATTGTTGCCGGGAAGCTAGAGTAAGTAGT
TCGCCAGTTAATAGTTTGCGCAACGTTGTTGCCATTGCTACAGGCATCGTGGTGTCACGCTCGTCGTTTG
GTATGGCTTCATTCAGCTCCGGTTCCCAACGATCAAGGCGAGTTACATGATCCCCCATGTTGTGCAAAAA
AGCGGTTAGCTCCTTCGGTCCTCCGATCGTTGTCAGAAGTAAGTTGGCCGCAGTGTTATCACTCATGGTT
ATGGCAGCACTGCATAATTCTCTTACTGTCATGCCATCCGTAAGATGCTTTTCTGTGACTGGTGAGTACT
CAACCAAGTCATTCTGAGAATAGTGTATGCGGCGACCGAGTTGCTCTTGCCCGGCGTCAATACGGGATAA
TACCGCGCCACATAGCAGAACTTTAAAAGTGCTCATCATTGGAAAACGTTCTTCGGGGCGAAAACTCTCA
AGGATCTTACCGCTGTTGAGATCCAGTTCGATGTAACCCACTCGTGCACCCAACTGATCTTCAGCATCTT
TTACTTTCACCAGCGTTTCTGGGTGAGCAAAAACAGGAAGGCAAAATGCCGCAAAAAAGGGAATAAGGGC
GACACGGAAATGTTGAATACTCATACTCTTCCTTTTTCAATATTATTGAAGCATTTATCAGGGTTATTGT
CTCATGAGCGGATACATATTTGAATGTATTTAGAAAAATAAAC
