>Addgene plasmid #110641 | pMXs_FLAG-FSF1 | depositor partial sequence | sequence record 208026 | Insert
ATGGACTACAAGGACCACGACGGTGACTACAAGGACCACGACATCGACTACAAGGACGACGACGACAAGG
GGCATGGCACCGGCAGCACCGGCAGCGAATTCATGGCGTCTAGCGTTCCAGGCCCGATTGACCTTCCAGA
GAGCAGGTATGACCTTTCTACTTACTGGGGCCGGATACGACATTGTGCTGAGATTAGCGATCCCACAATG
TTGCTCACCACAGAAAAAGATCTCGCTCACGCAAGGGAGATAATTTCTGCATATCGGCACGGGGAACTGA
AAGAAACAACACCCGAGTTTTGGAGAGCGAAGAAGCAGCTTGACTCCACAGTGCATCCCGATACAGGGAA
GACGGTACTGCTCCCCTTTAGAATGTCTAGCAATGTTCTGTCTAATCTTGTTGTGACAGTTGGTATGCTC
ACTCCAGGGCTGGGCACGGCGGGAACCGTGTTTTGGCAGTGGGCAAATCAGTCACTCAATGTAGCCGTTA
ACAGTGCAAACGCTAATAAAAGCCATCCTATGTCTACTTCTCAACTTCTCACTAATTACGCTGCTGCAGT
CACTGCGTCCTGCGGTGTCGCATTGGGGCTGAATAACTTGGTTCCTCGCCTGAAGAACATCTCTCCACAT
TCCAAACTTATACTGGGCCGCCTCGTTCCCTTCGCTGCAGTCGTAAGCGCCGGTATAGTAAATGTATTCC
TGATGAGGGGCAACGAGATCCGGAAAGGTATAAGCGTCTTTGATTCTAACGGTGATGAAGTGGGAAAGAG
TAAGAAGGCGGCCTTCATGGCGGTCGGAGAGACTGCTCTTAGTCGGGTGATTAATGCTACACCAACAATG
GTGATTCCTCCACTGATACTGGTCCGCCTGCAGCGAGGTGTGCTTAAGGGAAAGTCTCTTGGTGTCCAGA
CTCTCGCCAATCTGGGACTGATCTCCGTGACGATGTTTAGTGCCTTGCCATTCGCCCTTGGCATTTTCCC
GCAACGCCAAGCGATCCACTTGAATAAACTCGAACCCGAACTGCATGGCAAGAAGGACAAAGATGGAAAG
CCTATCGAGAAGGTTTATTTCAACCGAGGAATTTAA
